>Addgene plasmid #132622 | pCW57.1-GFP_mmu-miR-292b-3p_sponge | addgene full sequence | sequence record 259572 | Addgene NGS Result
ATGTCGAGTTTACTCCCTATCAGTGATAGAGAACGTATGTCGAGTTTACTCCCTATCAGTGATAGAGAAC
GATGTCGAGTTTACTCCCTATCAGTGATAGAGAACGTATGTCGAGTTTACTCCCTATCAGTGATAGAGAA
CGTATGTCGAGTTTACTCCCTATCAGTGATAGAGAACGTATGTCGAGTTTATCCCTATCAGTGATAGAGA
ACGTATGTCGAGTTTACTCCCTATCAGTGATAGAGAACGTATGTCGAGGTAGGCGTGTACGGTGGGAGGC
CTATATAAGCAGAGCTCGTTTAGTGAACCGTCAGATCGCCTGGAGAATTGGCTAGCGAATTCGCCACCAT
GGAGAGCGACGAGAGCGGCCTGCCCGCCATGGAGATCGAGTGCCGCATCACCGGCACCCTGAACGGCGTG
GAGTTCGAGCTGGTGGGCGGCGGAGAGGGCACCCCCGAGCAGGGCCGCATGACCAACAAGATGAAGAGCA
CCAAAGGCGCCCTGACCTTCAGCCCCTACCTGCTGAGCCACGTGATGGGCTACGGCTTCTACCACTTCGG
CACCTACCCCAGCGGCTACGAGAACCCCTTCCTGCACGCCATCAACAACGGCGGCTACACCAACACCCGC
ATCGAGAAGTACGAGGACGGCGGCGTGCTGCACGTGAGCTTCAGCTACCGCTACGAGGCCGGCCGCGTGA
TCGGCGACTTCAAGGTGATGGGCACCGGCTTCCCCGAGGACAGCGTGATCTTCACCGACAAGATCATCCG
CAGCAACGCCACCGTGGAGCACCTGCACCCCATGGGCGATAACGATCTGGATGGCAGCTTCACCCGCACC
TTCAGCCTGCGCGACGGCGGCTACTACAGCTCCGTGGTGGACAGCCACATGCACTTCAAGAGCGCCATCC
ACCCCAGCATCCTGCAGAACGGGGGCCCCATGTTCGCCTTCCGCCGCGTGGAGGAGGATCACAGCAACAC
CGAGCTGGGCATCGTGGAGTACCAGCACGCCTTCAAGACCCCGGATGCAGATGCCGGTGAAGAAACCGGT
TAGATACTCAAAGATGGGCTCTTACTGATACTCAAAGATGGGCTCTTACTGATACTCAAAGATGGGCTCT
TACTGATACTCAAAGATGGGCTCTTACTGATACTCAAAGATGGGCTCTTACTGATACTCAAAGATGGGCT
CTTACTGATACTCAAAGATGGGCTCTTACTGATACTCAAAGATGGGCTCTTACTGATACTCAAAGATGGG
CTCTTTTAATTAACCATGGCCCAACTTGTTTATTGCAGCTTATAATGGTTACAAATAAAGCAATAGCATC
ACAAATTTCACAAATAAAGCATTTTTTTCACTGCATTCTAGTTGTGGTTTGTCCAAACTCATCAATGTAT
CTTATCATGTCTGGATCTCGGATCCGGGGTTGGGGTTGCGCCTTTTCCAAGGCAGCCCTGGGTTTGCGCA
GGGACGCGGCTGCTCTGGGCGTGGTTCCGGGAAACGCAGCGGCGCCGACCCTGGGTCTCGCACATTCTTC
ACGTCCGTTCGCAGCGTCACCCGGATCTTCGCCGCTACCCTTGTGGGCCCCCCGGCGACGCTTCCTGCTC
CGCCCCTAAGTCGGGAAGGTTCCTTGCGGTTCGCGGCGTGCCGGACGTGACAAACGGAAGCCGCACGTCT
CACTAGTACCCTCGCAGACGGACAGCGCCAGGGAGCAATGGCAGCGCGCCGACCGCGATGGGCTGTGGCC
AATAGCGGCTGCTCAGCAGGGCGCGCCGAGAGCAGCGGCCGGGAAGGGGCGGTGCGGGAGGCGGGGTGTG
GGGCGGTAGTGTGGGCCCTGTTCCTGCCCGCGCGGTGTTCCGCATTCTGCAAGCCTCCGGAGCGCACGTC
GGCAGTCGGCTCCCTCGTTGACCGAATCACCGACCTCTCTCCCCAGCAATTCACCATGACCGAGTACAAG
CCCACGGTGCGCCTCGCCACCCGCGACGACGTCCCCAGGGCCGTACGCACCCTCGCCGCCGCGTTCGCCG
ACTACCCCGCCACGCGCCACACCGTCGATCCGGACCGCCACATCGAGCGGGTCACCGAGCTGCAAGAACT
CTTCCTCACGCGCGTCGGGCTCGACATCGGCAAGGTGTGGGTCGCGGACGACGGCGCCGCGGTGGCGGTC
TGGACCACGCCGGAGAGCGTCGAAGCGGGGGCGGTGTTCGCCGAGATCGGCCCGCGCATGGCCGAGTTGA
GCGGTTCCCGGCTGGCCGCGCAGCAACAGATGGAAGGCCTCCTGGCGCCGCACCGGCCCAAGGAGCCCGC
GTGGTTCCTGGCCACCGTCGGCGTCTCGCCCGACCACCAGGGCAAGGGTCTGGGCAGCGCCGTCGTGCTC
CCCGGAGTGGAGGCGGCCGAGCGCGCCGGGGTGCCCGCCTTCCTGGAGACCTCCGCGCCCCGCAACCTCC
CCTTCTACGAGCGGCTCGGCTTCACCGTCACCGCCGACGTCGAGGTGCCCGAAGGACCGCGCACCTGGTG
CATGACCCGCAAGCCCGGTGCCGAAGGTAGAGGTTCTCTCCTCACTTGTGGTGATGTTGAAGAAAACCCT
GGTCCAATGTCTAGACTGGACAAGAGCAAAGTCATAAACGGAGCTCTGGAATTACTCAATGGTGTCGGTA
TCGAAGGCCTGACGACAAGGAAACTCGCTCAAAAGCTGGGAGTTGAGCAGCCTACCCTGTACTGGCACGT
GAAGAACAAGCGGGCCCTGCTCGATGCCCTGCCAATCGAGATGCTGGACAGGCATCATACCCACTTCTGC
CCCCTGGAAGGCGAGTCATGGCAAGACTTTCTGCGGAACAACGCCAAGTCATACCGCTGTGCTCTCCTCT
CACATCGCGACGGGGCTAAAGTGCATCTCGGCACCCGCCCAACAGAGAAACAGTACGAAACCCTGGAAAA
TCAGCTCGCGTTCCTGTGTCAGCAAGGCTTCTCCCTGGAGAACGCACTGTACGCTCTGTCCGCCGTGGGC
CACTTTACACTGGGCTGCGTATTGGAGGAACAGGAGCATCAAGTAGCAAAAGAGGAAAGAGAGACACCTA
CCACCGATTCTATGCCCCCACTTCTGAGACAAGCAATTGAGCTGTTCGACCGGCAGGGAGCCGAACCTGC
CTTCCTTTTCGGCCTGGAACTAATCATATGTGGCCTGGAGAAACAGCTAAAGTGCGAAAGCGGCGGGCCG
ACCGACGCCCTTGACGATTTTGACTTAGACATGCTCCCAGCCGATGCCCTTGACGACTTTGACCTTGATA
TGCTGCCTGCTGACGCTCTTGACGATTTTGACCTTGACATGCTCCCCGGGTAACTAAGTAAGGATCGATC
CAAGATATCGTATTCTTAACTATGTTGCTCCTTTTACGCTATGTGGATACGCTGCTTTAATGCCTTTGTA
TCATGCTATTGCTTCCCGTATGGCTTTCATTTTCTCCTCCTTGTATAAATCCTGGTTGCTGTCTCTTTAT
GAGGAGTTGTGGCCCGTTGTCAGGCAACGTGGCGTGGTGTGCACTGTGTTTGCTGACGCAACCCCCACTG
GTTGGGGCATTGCCACCACCTGTCAGCTCCTTTCCGGGACTTTCGCTTTCCCCCTCCCTATTGCCACGGC
GGAACTCATCGCCGCCTGCCTTGCCCGCTGCTGGACAGGGGCTCGGCTGTTGGGCACTGACAATTCCGTG
GTGTTGTCGGGGAAGCTGACGTCCTTTCCATGGCTGCTCGCCTGTGTTGCCACCTGGATTCTGCGCGGGA
CGTCCTTCTGCTACGTCCCTTCGGCCCTCAATCCAGCGGACCTTCCTTCCCGCGGCCTGCTGCCGGCTCT
GCGGCCTCTTCCGCGTCTTCGCCTTCGCCCTCAGACGAGTCGGATCTCCCTTTGGGCCGCCTCCCCGCCT
GTTTCGCCTCGGCGTCCGGACTAGAGGTACCTTTAAGACCAATGACTTACAAGGCAGCTGTAGATCTTAG
CCACTTTTTAAAAGAAAAGGGGGGACTGGAAGGGCTAATTCACTCCCAACGAAGACAAGATCTGCTTTTT
GCTTGTACTGGGTCTCTCTGGTTAGACCAGATCTGAGCCTGGGAGCTCTCTGGCTAACTAGGGAACCCAC
TGCTTAAGCCTCAATAAAGCTTGCCTTGAGTGCTTCAAGTAGTGTGTGCCCGTCTGTTGTGTGACTCTGG
TAACTAGAGATCCCTCAGACCCTTTTAGTCAGTGTGGAAAATCTCTAGCAGTAGTAGTTCATGTCATCTT
ATTATTCAGTATTTATAACTTGCAAAGAAATGAATATCAGAGAGTGAGAGGAACTTGTTTATTGCAGCTT
ATAATGGTTACAAATAAAGCAATAGCATCACAAATTTCACAAATAAAGCATTTTTTTCACTGCATTCTAG
TTGTGGTTTGTCCAAACTCATCAATGTATCTTATCATGTCTGGCTCTAGCTATCCCGCCCCTAACTCCGC
CCATCCCGCCCCTAACTCCGCCCAGTTCCGCCCATTCTCCGCCCCATGGCTGACTAATTTTTTTTATTTA
TGCAGAGGCCGAGGCCGCCTCGGCCTCTGAGCTATTCCAGAAGTAGTGAGGAGGCTTTTTTGGAGGCCTT
TCAAATATGTATCCGCTCATGAGACAATAACCCTGATAAATGCTTCAATAATATTGAAAAAGGAAGAGTA
TGAGTATTCAACATTTCCGTGTCGCCCTTATTCCCTTTTTTGCGGCATTTTGCCTTCCTGTTTTTGCTCA
CCCAGAAACGCTGGTGAAAGTAAAAGATGCTGAAGATCAGTTGGGTGCACGAGTGGGTTACATCGAACTG
GATCTCAACAGCGGTAAGATCCTTGAGAGTTTTCGCCCCGAAGAACGTTTTCCAATGATGAGCACTTTTA
AAGTTCTGCTATGTGGCGCGGTATTATCCCGTATTGACGCCGGGCAAGAGCAACTCGGTCGCCGCATACA
CTATTCTCAGAATGACTTGGTTGAGTACTCACCAGTCACAGAAAAGCATCTTACGGATGGCATGACAGTA
AGAGAATTATGCAGTGCTGCCATAACCATGAGTGATAACACTGCGGCCAACTTACTTCTGACAACGATCG
GAGGACCGAAGGAGCTAACCGCTTTTTTGCACAACATGGGGGATCATGTAACTCGCCTTGATCGTTGGGA
ACCGGAGCTGAATGAAGCCATACCAAACGACGAGCGTGACACCACGATGCCTGTAGCAATGGCAACAACG
TTGCGCAAACTATTAACTGGCGAACTACTTACTCTAGCTTCCCGGCAACAATTAATAGACTGGATGGAGG
CGGATAAAGTTGCAGGACCACTTCTGCGCTCGGCCCTTCCGGCTGGCTGGTTTATTGCTGATAAATCTGG
AGCCGGTGAGCGTGGGTCTCGCGGTATCATTGCAGCACTGGGGCCAGATGGTAAGCCCTCCCGTATCGTA
GTTATCTACACGACGGGGAGTCAGGCAACTATGGATGAACGAAATAGACAGATCGCTGAGATAGGTGCCT
CACTGATTAAGCATTGGTAACTGTCAGACCAAGTTTACTCATATATACTTTAGATTGATTTAAAACTTCA
TTTTTAATTTAAAAGGATCTAGGTGAAGATCCTTTTTGATAATCTCATGACCAAAATCCCTTAACGTGAG
TTTTCGTTCCACTGAGCGTCAGACCCCGTAGAAAAGATCAAAGGATCTTCTTGAGATCCTTTTTTTCTGC
GCGTAATCTGCTGCTTGCAAACAAAAAAACCACCGCTACCAGCGGTGGTTTGTTTGCCGGATCAAGAGCT
ACCAACTCTTTTTCCGAAGGTAACTGGCTTCAGCAGAGCGCAGATACCAAATACTGTTCTTCTAGTGTAG
CCGTAGTTAGGCCACCACTTCAAGAACTCTGTAGCACCGCCTACATACCTCGCTCTGCTAATCCTGTTAC
CAGTGGCTGCTGCCAGTGGCGATAAGTCGTGTCTTACCGGGTTGGACTCAAGACGATAGTTACCGGATAA
GGCGCAGCGGTCGGGCTGAACGGGGGGTTCGTGCACACAGCCCAGCTTGGAGCGAACGACCTACACCGAA
CTGAGATACCTACAGCGTGAGCTATGAGAAAGCGCCACGCTTCCCGAAGGGAGAAAGGCGGACAGGTATC
CGGTAAGCGGCAGGGTCGGAACAGGAGAGCGCACGAGGGAGCTTCCAGGGGGAAACGCCTGGTATCTTTA
TAGTCCTGTCGGGTTTCGCCACCTCTGACTTGAGCGTCGATTTTTGTGATGCTCGTCAGGGGGGCGGAGC
CTATGGAAAAACGCCAGCAACGCGGCCTTTTTACGGTTCCTGGCCTTTTGCTGGCCTTTTGCTCACATGT
TCTTTCCTGCGTTATCCCCTGATTCTGTGGATAACCGTATTACCGCCTTTGAGTGAGCTGATACCGCTCG
CCGCAGCCGAACGACCGAGCGCAGCGAGTCAGTGAGCGAGGAAGCGGAAGAGCGCCCAATACGCAAACCG
CCTCTCCCCGCGCGTTGGCCGATTCATTAATGCAGCTGGCACGACAGGTTTCCCGACTGGAAAGCGGGCA
GTGAGCGCAACGCAATTAATGTGAGTTAGCTCACTCATTAGGCACCCCAGGCTTTACACTTTATGCTTCC
GGCTCGTATGTTGTGTGGAATTGTGAGCGGATAACAATTTCACACAGGAAACAGCTATGACCATGATTAC
GCCAAGCGCGCAATTAACCCTCACTAAAGGGAACAAAAGCTGGAGCTGCAAGCTTAATGTAGTCTTATGC
AATACTCTTGTAGTCTTGCAACATGGTAACGATGAGTTAGCAACATGCCTTACAAGGAGAGAAAAAGCAC
CGTGCATGCCGATTGGTGGAAGTAAGGTGGTACGATCGTGCCTTATTAGGAAGGCAACAGACGGGTCTGA
CATGGATTGGACGAACCACTGAATTGCCGCATTGCAGAGATATTGTATTTAAGTGCCTAGCTCGATACAT
AAACGGGTCTCTCTGGTTAGACCAGATCTGAGCCTGGGAGCTCTCTGGCTAACTAGGGAACCCACTGCTT
AAGCCTCAATAAAGCTTGCCTTGAGTGCTTCAAGTAGTGTGTGCCCGTCTGTTGTGTGACTCTGGTAACT
AGAGATCCCTCAGACCCTTTTAGTCAGTGTGGAAAATCTCTAGCAGTGGCGCCCGAACAGGGACTTGAAA
GCGAAAGGGAAACCAGAGGAGCTCTCTCGACGCAGGACTCGGCTTGCTGAAGCGCGCACGGCAAGAGGCG
AGGGGCGGCGACTGGTGAGTACGCCAAAAATTTTGACTAGCGGAGGCTAGAAGGAGAGAGATGGGTGCGA
GAGCGTCAGTATTAAGCGGGGGAGAATTAGATCGCGATGGGAAAAAATTCGGTTAAGGCCAGGGGGAAAG
AAAAAATATAAATTAAAACATATAGTATGGGCAAGCAGGGAGCTAGAACGATTCGCAGTTAATCCTGGCC
TGTTAGAAACATCAGAAGGCTGTAGACAAATACTGGGACAGCTACAACCATCCCTTCAGACAGGATCAGA
AGAACTTAGATCATTATATAATACAGTAGCAACCCTCTATTGTGTGCATCAAAGGATAGAGATAAAAGAC
ACCAAGGAAGCTTTAGACAAGATAGAGGAAGAGCAAAACAAAAGTAAGACCACCGCACAGCAAGCGGCCG
CTGATCTTCAGACCTGGAGGAGGAGATATGAGGGACAATTGGAGAAGTGAATTATATAAATATAAAGTAG
TAAAAATTGAACCATTAGGAGTAGCACCCACCAAGGCAAAGAGAAGAGTGGTGCAGAGAGAAAAAAGAGC
AGTGGGAATAGGAGCTTTGTTCCTTGGGTTCTTGGGAGCAGCAGGAAGCACTATGGGCGCAGCGTCAATG
ACGCTGACGGTACAGGCCAGACAATTATTGTCTGGTATAGTGCAGCAGCAGAACAATTTGCTGAGGGCTA
TTGAGGCGCAACAGCATCTGTTGCAACTCACAGTCTGGGGCATCAAGCAGCTCCAGGCAAGAATCCTGGC
TGTGGAAAGATACCTAAAGGATCAACAGCTCCTGGGGATTTGGGGTTGCTCTGGAAAACTCATTTGCACC
ACTGCTGTGCCTTGGAATGCTAGTTGGAGTAATAAATCTCTGGAACAGATTTGGAATCACACGACCTGGA
TGGAGTGGGACAGAGAAATTAACAATTACACAAGCTTAATACACTCCTTAATTGAAGAATCGCAAAACCA
GCAAGAAAAGAATGAACAAGAATTATTGGAATTAGATAAATGGGCAAGTTTGTGGAATTGGTTTAACATA
ACAAATTGGCTGTGGTATATAAAATTATTCATAATGATAGTAGGAGGCTTGGTAGGTTTAAGAATAGTTT
TTGCTGTACTTTCTATAGTGAATAGAGTTAGGCAGGGATATTCACCATTATCGTTTCAGACCCACCTCCC
AACCCCGAGGGGACAATTCTCGACCTCGAGACAAATGGCAGTATTCATCCACAATTTTAAAAGAAAAGGG
GGGATTGGGGGGTACAGTGCAGGGGAAAGAATAGTAGACATAATAGCAACAGACATACAAACTAAAGAAT
TACAAAAACAAATTACAAAAATTCAAAATTTTCGGGTTTATTACAGGGACAGCAGAGATCCACTTTGGCC
GCGAATCGAT
Features (pLannotate 1.2.2; 27 found; start..end, strand, type, name):
      6..320     +  promoter       tight TRE promoter: Tet-responsive promoter PTight, consisting of seven tet operator sequences followed by the minimal CMV promoter
    349..1044    +  CDS            TurboGFP: TurboGFP is a basic (constitutively fluorescent) green fluorescent protein published in 2006, derived from Pontellina plumata. It is reported to be a rapidly-maturing dimer with moderate acid sensitivity.
   1283..1417    +  polyA_signal   SV40 poly(A) signal: SV40 polyadenylation signal
   1426..1936    +  promoter       hPGK promoter: human phosphoglycerate kinase 1 promoter
   1946..2542    +  CDS            PuroR (fragment): puromycin N-acetyltransferase; pac from Streptomyces; confers resistance to puromycin
   2597..3294    +  CDS            rtTA3 (fragment): reverse tetracycline transactivator 3 activates expression from Tet-responsive promoters in the presence of doxycycline
   3224..3334    +  CDS            VP48: 3 tandem repeats of the minimal activation domain of herpes simplex virus VP16 (Cheng et al., 2013)
   3370..3918    +  misc_feature   WPRE (fragment): woodchuck hepatitis virus posttranscriptional regulatory element
   3944..4015    +  CDS            nef (fragment): NEF_HV1Z2 - Experimental evidence at protein level: Swiss-Prot protein existence level 1. Extracellular Nef protein targets CD4(+) T-lymphocytes for apoptosis by interacting with CXCR4 surface receptors. From Human immunodeficiency virus type 1 group M subtype D (isolate Z2/CDC-Z34) (HIV-1).
   4017..4250    +  LTR            3' LTR (ΔU3): self-inactivating 3' long terminal repeat (LTR) from HIV-1
   4322..4443    +  polyA_signal   SV40 poly(A) signal: SV40 polyadenylation signal
   4483..4618    +  rep_origin     SV40 ori: SV40 origin of replication
   4626..4689    +  promoter       AmpR promoter: bla
   4690..5550    +  CDS            AmpR: β-lactamase; bla; confers resistance to ampicillin, carbenicillin, and related antibiotics
   5721..6309    +  rep_origin     ori: high-copy-number ColE1/pMB1/pBR322/pUC origin of replication
   6492..6584    +  CDS            lacI (fragment): lac repressor; lacI; The lac repressor binds to the lac operator to inhibit transcription in E. coli. This inhibition can be relieved by adding lactose or isopropyl-β-D-thiogalactopyranoside (IPTG).
   6597..6618    +  protein_bind   CAP binding site: CAP binding activates transcription in the presence of cAMP. E. coli catabolite activator protein
   6633..6663    +  promoter       lac promoter: promoter for the E. coli lac operon
   6671..6687    +  protein_bind   lac operator: The lac repressor binds to the lac operator to inhibit transcription in E. coli. This inhibition can be relieved by adding lactose or isopropyl-β-D-thiogalactopyranoside (IPTG). lac repressor encoded by lacI
   6732..6750    +  promoter       T3 promoter: promoter for bacteriophage T3 RNA polymerase
   6778..7004    +  promoter       RSV promoter: Rous sarcoma virus enhancer/promoter
   7005..7185    +  LTR            5' LTR (truncated): truncated 5' long terminal repeat (LTR) from HIV-1
   7232..7357    +  misc_feature   HIV-1 Ψ: packaging signal of human immunodeficiency virus type 1
   7341..7704    +  CDS            HIV-1 gag (fragment): gag protein from human immunodeficiency virus 1; gag
   7850..8083    +  misc_feature   RRE: The Rev response element (RRE) of HIV-1 allows for Rev-dependent mRNA export from the nucleus to the cytoplasm.
   8460..8484    +  CDS            Rev (fragment): human immunodeficiency virus 1 (HIV-1) Rev protein; rev; enhances nuclear export of unspliced and incompletely spliced viral mRNAs
   8525..8642    +  misc_feature   cPPT/CTS: central polypurine tract and central termination sequence of HIV-1
