[The description below was written by a language model from this plasmid's Addgene catalogue record and pLannotate feature annotations shown in this document.]
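Description:
pCW57.1-GFP_mmu-miR-292b-3p_sponge is a doxycycline-inducible, third-generation-style self-inactivating lentiviral expression plasmid built on the pCW57-GFP-2A-MCS backbone. In bacteria it is maintained at high copy through a ColE1/pUC-type origin and selected with ampicillin via the bla gene. The viral portion comprises an RSV promoter driving a truncated HIV-1 5' LTR, the Ψ packaging signal with a gag fragment, the RRE for Rev-dependent export, the cPPT/CTS, a WPRE fragment and a ΔU3 3' LTR, so that the genomic RNA can be packaged when helper functions are supplied in trans and then integrates without reconstituting an active LTR promoter.

The payload is a tight TRE promoter (seven tet operators upstream of a minimal CMV promoter) driving TurboGFP. A roughly 375 bp insert cloned between AgeI and BamHI supplies a stop codon, a sponge sequence for mouse miR-292b-3p that becomes the 3'UTR of the GFP transcript, and a polyadenylation signal, annotated as SV40 poly(A). The sponge region itself falls in the unannotated gap between TurboGFP and that signal in the feature table. A PacI site placed between the sponge and the polyA signal allows the sponge to be swapped, which is why the plasmid also serves as a template for building other microRNA sponges. Downstream, a human PGK promoter drives the puromycin resistance gene followed by an rtTA3-type reverse Tet transactivator, giving an all-in-one system in which transduced mammalian cells are selected with puromycin and express the GFP-sponge transcript on doxycycline addition. The intended use is inducible sequestration of miR-292b-3p, with GFP marking the expressing cells.
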