Addgene plasmid #132622: pCW57.1-GFP_mmu-miR-292b-3p_sponge
Purpose: Expresses a TurboGFP transcript with test microRNA sponge for mmu-miR-292b-3p as 3'UTR; serves as template for other microRNA sponges
Depositing lab: Constance Ciaudo. Depositing organization: ETH Zurich (Swiss Federal Institute of Technology).
Backbone
  Vector backbone: pCW57-GFP-2A-MCS
  Backbone manufacturer: Adam Karpf Lab (addgene#: 71783)
  Backbone size w/o insert (bp): 8405
  Modifications to backbone: cloning method: AgeI and BamHI restriction on pCW57.1-GFP, insert design with compatible restriction enzyme sites. The insert contains a stop codon, the sponge design and a polyA signal. An additional restriction enzyme site, PacI, is introduced between the sponge design and polyA signal to facilitate efficient generation of alternative sponge designs.
  Vector type: Mammalian Expression, Lentiviral ; Doxycycline inducible
  Selectable markers: Puromycin
Growth in bacteria
  Bacterial resistance: Ampicillin, 100 μg/mL
  Growth temperature: 37°C
  Growth strain: NEB Stable
  Copy number: High Copy
Gene/Insert
  Gene/Insert name: stop codon, mmu-miR-292b-3p sponge sequence and polyA signal
  Species: M. musculus (mouse)
  Insert size (bp): 375
  Promoter: TRE
  Cloning method: Restriction Enzyme; 5′ cloning site AgeI (not destroyed); 3′ cloning site BamHI (not destroyed)
  Sequencing primers: 5′ unknown; 3′ GAACGGACGTGAAGAATGTG
Terms and licenses: Academic/Nonprofit Terms; Industry Terms: Not Available to Industry
How to cite: pCW57.1-GFP_mmu-miR-292b-3p_sponge was a gift from Constance Ciaudo (Addgene plasmid # 132622 ; http://n2t.net/addgene:132622 ; RRID:Addgene_132622)
